>Addgene plasmid #39247 | pRAJ12m | depositor full sequence | sequence record 49418 | pRAJ12m sequence 4976 bps
GAATTCGCGGCCGCTTCTAGAGTTATTAAGCACCGGTGGAGTGACGACCTTCAGCACGTTCGTACTGTTC
AACGATGGTGTAGTCTTCGTTGTGGGAGGTGATGTCCAGTTTGATGTCGGTTTTGTAAGCACCCGGCAGC
TGAACCGGTTTTTTAGCCATGTAGGTGGTTTTAACTTCAGCGTCGTAGTGACCACCGTCTTTCAGTTTCA
GACGCATTTTGATTTCACCTTTCAGAGCACCGTCTTCCGGGTACATACGTTCGGTGGAAGCTTCCCAACC
CATGGTTTTTTTCTGCATAACCGGACCGTCGGACGGGAAGTTGGTACCACGCAGTTTAACTTTGTAGATG
AACTCACCGTCTTGCAGGGAGGAGTCCTGGGTAACGGTAACAACACCACCGTCTTCGAAGTTCATAACAC
GTTCCCATTTGAAACCTTCCGGGAAGGACAGTTTCAGGTAGTCCGGGATGTCAGCCGGGTGTTTAACGTA
AGCTTTGGAACCGTACTGGAACTGCGGGGACAGGATGTCCCAAGCGAACGGCAGCGGACCACCTTTGGTA
ACTTTCAGTTTAGCGGTCTGGGTACCTTCGTACGGACGACCTTCACCTTCACCTTCGATTTCGAACTCGT
GACCGTTAACGGAACCTTCCATACGAACTTTGAAACGCATGAACTCTTTGATAACGTCTTCGGAGGAAGC
CATCTAGTATTTCTCCTCTTTCTCTAGTGGATCCGCTAGGATGCATATAAATGTGAGCGGATAACATTGA
CATTGTGAGCGGATAACAAGATACTGAGCACACCCAGTATCATTCTCTTCTTCCTGCCCACGCGGAAAGA
GGAGAAAGGTGTAATGACTAGCCGTAAAGGCGAAGAGCTGTTCACTGGTGTCGTCCCTATTCTGGTGGAA
CTGGATGGTGATGTCAACGGTCATAAGTTTTCCGTGCGTGGCGAGGGTGAAGGTGACGCAACTAATGGTA
AACTGACGCTGAAGTTCATCTGTACTACTGGTAAACTGCCGGTACCTTGGCCGACTCTGGTAACGACGCT
GACTTATGGTGTTCAGTGCTTTGCTCGTTATCCGGACCATATGAAGCAGCATGACTTCTTCAAGTCCGCC
ATGCCGGAAGGCTATGTGCAGGAACGCACGATTTCCTTTAAGGATGACGGCACGTACAAAACGCGTGCGG
AAGTGAAATTTGAAGGCGATACCCTGGTAAACCGCATTGAGCTGAAAGGCATTGACTTTAAAGAAGACGG
CAATATCCTGGGCCATAAGCTGGAATACAATTTTAACAGCCACAATGTTTACATCACCGCCGATAAACAA
AAAAATGGCATTAAAGCGAATTTTAAAATTCGCCACAACGTGGAGGATGGCAGCGTGCAGCTGGCTGATC
ACTACCAGCAAAACACTCCAATCGGTGATGGTCCTGTTCTGCTGCCAGACAATCACTATCTGAGCACGCA
AAGCGTTCTGTCTAAAGATCCGAACGAGAAACGCGATCATATGGTTCTGCTGGAGTTCGTAACCGCAGCG
GGCATCACGCATGGTATGGATGAACTGTACAAATGATGATACTAGTAGCGGCCGCTGCAGGAGTCACTAA
GGGTTAGTTAGTTAGATTAGCAGAAAGTCAAAAGCCTCCGACCGGAGGCTTTTGACTAAAACTTCCCTTG
GGGTTATCATTGGGGCTCACTCAAAGGCGGTAATCAGATAAAAAAAATCCTTAGCTTTCGCTAAGGATGA
TTTCTGCTAGTATTATTAGAAAAACTCATCGAGCATCAAATGAAACTGCAATTTATTCATATCAGGATTA
TCAATACCATATTTTTGAAAAAGCCGTTTCTGTAATGAAGGAGAAAACTCACCGAGGCAGTTCCAAAGAA
TGGCAAGGTCCTGGTAACGGTCTGCGATTCCGACCCGTCCAACATCAATACAACCTATTAATTTCCCCTC
GTCAAAAATAAGGTTATCAAGTGAGAAATCACCATGAGTGACGACTGAATCCGGTGAGAATGGCAAGAGC
TTGTGCATTTCTTTCCAGACTTGTTCAACAGGCCAGCCATTACGCTCGTCATCAAAATCACTCGCATCAA
CCAAACCGTTATTCATGCGTGATTGCGCCTGAGCAAGACGAAATACACGATCGCTGTTAAAAGGACAATT
ACAAACAGGAATCGAATGTAACCGGCGCAGGAACACGGCCAGCGCATCAACAATATTTTCACCTGAATCA
GGATATTCTTCTAATACCTGGAAGGCTGTTTTCCCAGGAATCGCGGTGGTGAGTAACCACGCATCATCAG
GAGTACGGATAAAATGCTTGATGGTCGGGAGAGGCATAAACTCCGTCAGCCAGTTGAGACGGACCATCTC
ATCTGTAACATCATTGGCAACGCTACCTTTGCCATGTTTCAGAAACAACTCTGGCGCATCGGGCTTCCCA
TACAAGCGATAGATTGTCGCACCTGATTGCCCGACATTATCGCGAGCCCATTTATACCCATATAAATCAG
CGTCCATGTTGGAGTTTAAGCGCGGACGGGAGCAAGACGTTTCCCGTTGAATATGGCTCATAACACCCCT
TGTATTACTGTTTATGTAAGCAGACAGTTTTATTGTTCATGATGATATATTTTTATCTTGTGCAATGTAA
CATCAGAGATTTTGAGACACAACGTGGCTTTGTTGAATAAATCGAACTTTTGCTGAGTTGAAGGATCAGC
TCTAGTAGTTACATTGTCGATCTGTTCATGGTGAACAGCTTTAAATGCACCAAAAACTCGTAAAAGCTCT
GATGTATCTATCTTTTTTACACCGTTTTCATCTGTGCATATGGACAGTTTTCCCTTTGATATCTAACGGT
GAACAGTTGTTCTACTTTTGTTTGTTAGTCTTGATGCTTCACTGATAGATACAAGAGCCATAAGAACCTC
AGATCCTTCCGTATTTAGCCAGTATGTTCTCTAGTGTGGTTCGTTGTTTTTGCGTGAGCCATGAGAACGA
ACCATTGAGATCATGCTTACTTTGCATGTCACTCAAAAATTTTGCCTCAAAACTGGTGAGCTGAATTTTT
GCAGTTAAAGCATCGTGTAGTGTTTTTCTTAGTCCGTTACGTAGGTAGGAATCTGATGTAATGGTTGTTG
GTATTTTGTCACCATTCATTTTTATCTGGTTGTTCTCAAGTTCGGTTACGAGATCCATTTGTCTATCTAG
TTCAACTTGGAAAATCAACGTATCAGTCGGGCGGCCTCGCTTATCAACCACCAATTTCATATTGCTGTAA
GTGTTTAAATCTTTACTTATTGGTTTCAAAACCCATTGGTTAAGCCTTTTAAACTCATGGTAGTTATTTT
CAAGCATTAACATGAACTTAAATTCATCAAGGCTAATCTCTATATTTGCCTTGTGAGTTTTCTTTTGTGT
TAGTTCTTTTAATAACCACTCATAAATCCTCATAGAGTATTTGTTTTCAAAAGACTTAACATGTTCCAGA
TTATATTTTATGAATTTTTTTAACTGGAAAAGATAAGGCAATATCTCTTCACTAAAAACTAATTCTAATT
TTTCGCTTGAGAACTTGGCATAGTTTGTCCACTGGAAAATCTCAAAGCCTTTAACCAAAGGATTCCTGAT
TTCCACAGTTCTCGTCATCAGCTCTCTGGTTGCTTTAGCTAATACACCATAAGCATTTTCCCTACTGATG
TTCATCATCTGAGCGTATTGGTTATAAGTGAACGATACCGTCCGTTCTTTCCTTGTAGGGTTTTCAATCG
TGGGGTTGAGTAGTGCCACACAGCATAAAATTAGCTTGGTTTCATGCTCCGTTAAGTCATAGCGACTAAT
CGCTAGTTCATTTGCTTTGAAAACAACTAATTCAGACATACATCTCAATTGGTCTAGGTGATTTTAATCA
CTATACCAATTGAGATGGGCTAGTCAATGATAATTACATGTCCTTTTCCTTTGAGTTGTGGGTATCTGTA
AATTCTGCTAGACCTTTGCTGGAAAACTTGTAAATTCTGCTAGACCCTCTGTAAATTCCGCTAGACCTTT
GTGTGTTTTTTTTGTTTATATTCAAGTGGTTATAATTTATAGAATAAAGAAAGAATAAAAAAAGATAAAA
AGAATAGATCCCAGCCCTGTGTATAACTCACTACTTTAGTCAGTTCCGCAGTATTACAAAAGGATGTCGC
AAACGCTGTTTGCTCCTCTACAAAACAGACCTTAAAACCCTAAAGGCTTAAGTAGCACCCTCGCAAGCTC
GGGCAAATCGCTGAATATTCCTTTTGTCTCCGACCATCAGGCACCTGAGTCGCTGTCTTTTTCGTGACAT
TCAGTTCGCTGCGCTCACGGCTCTGGCAGTGAATGGGGGTAAATGGCACTACAGGCGCCTTTTATGGATT
CATGCAAGGAAACTACCCATAATACAAGAAAAGCCCGTCACGGGCTTCTCAGGGCGTTTTATGGCGGGTC
TGCTATGTGGTGCTATCTGACTTTTTGCTGTTCAGCAGTTCCTGCCCTCTGATTTTCCAGTCTGACCACT
TCGGATTATCCCGTGACAGGTCATTCAGACTGGCTAATGCACCCAGTAAGGCAGCGGTATCATCAACAGG
CTTACCCGTCTTACTGTCCCTAGTGCTTGGATTCTCACCAATAAAAAACGCCCGGCGGCAACCGAGCGTT
CTGAACAAATCCAGATGGAGTTCTGAGGTCATTACTGGATCTATCAACAGGAGTCCAAGCGAGCTCGTAA
ACTTGGTCTGACAGCTCTAGCTCCGGCAAAAAAACGGGCAAGGTGTCACCACCCTGCCCTTTTTCTTTAA
AACCGAAAAGATTACTTCGCGTTTGCCACCTGACGTCTAAGAAAAGGAATATTCAGCAATTTGCCCGTGC
CGAAGAAAGGCCCACCCGTGAAGGTGAGCCAGTGAGTTGATTGCTACGTAATTAGTTAGTTAGCCCTTAG
TGACTC
Features (pLannotate 1.2.2; 13 found; start..end, strand, type, name):
      1..22      +  misc_feature   BioBrick prefix: BioBrick prefix for parts that do not start with "ATG"
     29..703     -  CDS            mRFP1: mRFP1 is a basic (constitutively fluorescent) red fluorescent protein published in 2002, derived from Discosoma sp.. It is reported to be a somewhat slowly-maturing monomer with low acid sensitivity.
    773..789     +  protein_bind   lac operator: The lac repressor binds to the lac operator to inhibit transcription in E. coli. This inhibition can be relieved by adding lactose or isopropyl-β-D-thiogalactopyranoside (IPTG). lac repressor encoded by lacI
    863..1573    +  CDS            superfolder GFP: GFP variant that folds robustly even when fused to poorly folded proteins (Pédelacq et al., 2006)
   1580..1600    +  misc_feature   BioBrick suffix: universal suffix for all parts
   1636..1667    +  terminator     tonB terminator: bidirectional E. coli tonB-P14 transcription terminator
   1714..1754    -  terminator     bacterial terminator (fragment): putative bacterial transcription terminator
   1766..2581    -  CDS            KanR: aminoglycoside phosphotransferase confers resistance to kanamycin in bacteria or G418 (Geneticin®) in eukaryotes
   2939..3889    -  CDS            Rep101: RepA protein needed for replication with the pSC101 origin; rep101
   3937..4159    -  rep_origin     pSC101 ori: low-copy replication origin that requires the Rep101 protein
   4651..4745    -  terminator     lambda t0 terminator: transcription terminator from phage lambda
   4782..4841    +  terminator     his operon terminator: This putative transcriptin terminator from the E. coli his operon has a 2-bp deletion introduced during synthesis. Its efficiency has not been determined.
   4901..4930    -  terminator     T3Te terminator: phage T3 early transcription terminator
