[The description below was written by a language model from this plasmid's Addgene catalogue record and pLannotate feature annotations shown in this document.]
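Description:
pRAJ12m is a low-copy bacterial expression plasmid for synthetic biology work in E. coli, built on the pSTC1 backbone, part of which derives from the BioBrick vector pSB4K5. It replicates from the pSC101 origin together with the Rep101 (RepA) initiator protein that this origin requires, which accounts for the low copy number, and it is selected with kanamycin through the KanR aminoglycoside phosphotransferase gene. Several transcription terminators (tonB, lambda t0, his operon, T3Te and a further bacterial terminator fragment) flank the cloning region and backbone modules, presumably insulating them from read-through transcription. A BioBrick prefix and suffix bracket the reporter region.

The insert is recorded as the "RAJ12 system (no transRNA)", a small segment (about 116 bp by the difference between backbone and total size) cloned between NheI and AvrII sites that were destroyed in the process, and driven by the pLlacO-1 promoter. The annotation shows a lac operator upstream of a forward-oriented superfolder GFP coding sequence, consistent with an IPTG-responsive, LacI-repressed promoter controlling the GFP reporter. An mRFP1 coding sequence lies on the opposite strand just upstream; its promoter is not annotated.

RAJ12 belongs to a set of computationally designed small-RNA riboregulators. In such systems a cis-repressed 5′ untranslated region typically blocks translation of a reporter until a trans-acting small RNA relieves it, although the feature table does not annotate the riboregulator elements themselves. As the name indicates, this version lacks the trans-acting RNA, so it most likely serves as a negative control that reports the repressed, basal state of the reporter for comparison with the complete system.
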