Addgene plasmid #39247: pRAJ12m
Depositing lab: Alfonso Jaramillo. Depositing organization: Institute of System and Synthetic Biology, iSSB. Publication: De novo automated design of small RNA circuits for engineering synthetic riboregulation in living cells. Rodrigo G, Landrain TE, Jaramillo A. Proc Natl Acad Sci U S A. 2012 Sep 18;109(38):15271-6. Epub 2012 Sep 4. 10.1073/pnas.1203831109 PubMed 22949707.
Backbone
  Vector backbone: pSTC1
  Backbone manufacturer: Jaramillo Lab
  Backbone size w/o insert (bp): 4860
  Total vector size (bp): 4976
  Vector type: Bacterial Expression, Synthetic Biology
Growth in bacteria
  Bacterial resistance: Kanamycin, 50 μg/mL
  Growth temperature: 37°C
  Growth strain: DH5alpha
  Copy number: Low Copy
Gene/Insert
  Gene/Insert name: RAJ12 system (no transRNA)
  Promoter: pLlacO-1
  Cloning method: Restriction Enzyme; 5′ cloning site NheI (destroyed during cloning); 3′ cloning site AvrII (destroyed during cloning)
  Sequencing primers: 5′ tgccacctgacgtctaagaa; 3′ attaccgcctttgagtgagc
Resource information
  A portion of this plasmid was derived from a plasmid made by: http://partsregistry.org/Part:pSB4K5
Terms and licenses: Academic/Nonprofit Terms; Industry Terms: Not Available to Industry
How to cite: pRAJ12m was a gift from Alfonso Jaramillo (Addgene plasmid # 39247 ; http://n2t.net/addgene:39247 ; RRID:Addgene_39247)
