>Addgene plasmid #39247 | pRAJ12m | addgene partial sequence | sequence record 52358 | RNAde-BB-3 5'-tacggacgaccttcaccttc-3'
ACCTTCCATACGAACTTTGAAACGCATGAACTCTTTGATAACGTCTTCGGAGGAAGCCATCTAGTATTTC
TCCTCTTTCTCTAGTGGATCCGCTAGGATGCATATAAATGTGAGCGGATAACATTGACATTGTGAGCGGA
TAACAAGATACTGAGCACACCCAGTATCATTCTCTTCTTCCTGCCCACGCGGAAAGAGGAGAAAGGTGTA
ATGACTAGCCGTAAAGGCGAAGAGCTGTTCACTGGTGTCGTCCCTATTCTGGTGGAACTGGATGGTGATG
TCAACGGTCATAAGTTTTCCGTGCGTGGCGAGGGTGAAGGTGACGCAACTAATGGTAAACTGACGCTGAA
GTTCATCTGTACTACTGGTAAACTGCCGGTACCTTGGCCGACTCTGGTAACGACGCTGACTTATGGTGTT
CAGTGCTTTGCTCGTTATCCGGACCATATGAAGCAGCATGACTTCTTCAAGTCCGCCATGCCGGAAGGCT
ATGTGCAGGAACGCACGATTTCCTTTAAGGATGACGGCACGTACAAAACGCGTGCGGAAGTGAAATTTGA
AGGCGATACCCTGGTAAACCGCATTGAGCTGAAAGGCATTGACTTTAAAGAAGACGGCAATATCCTGGGC
CATAAGCTGGAATACAATTTTAACAGCCACAATGTTTACATCACCGCCGATAAACAAAAAAATGGCATTA
AAGCGAATTTTAAAATTCGCCACAACGTGGAGGATGGCAGCGTGCAGCTGGCTGATCACTACCAGCAAAA
CACTCCAATCGGTGATGGTCCTGTTCTGCTGCCAGACAATCACTATCTGAGCACGCAAAGCGTTCTGTCT
AAAGATCCGAACGAGAAACGC
